Addgene plasmid #52378: pTT5-hSDC1-2
Purpose: expresses human Syndecan-1 GAGAL replaced with GADEV of SDC2 in HEK293-EBNA1 (293E) suspension culture.
Depositing lab: Gordon Laurie. Publication: Targeting of heparanase-modified syndecan-1 by prosecretory mitogen lacritin requires conserved core GAGAL plus heparan and chondroitin sulfate as a novel hybrid binding site that enhances selectivity. Zhang Y, Wang N, Raab RW, McKown RL, Irwin JA, Kwon I, van Kuppevelt TH, Laurie GW. J Biol Chem. 2013 Apr 26;288(17):12090-101. doi: 10.1074/jbc.M112.422717. Epub 2013 Mar 15. PubMed 23504321.
Backbone
  Vector backbone: pTT5
  Backbone manufacturer: NRC Biotechnology Research Institute
  Backbone size w/o insert (bp): 4401
  Vector type: Mammalian Expression
Growth in bacteria
  Bacterial resistance: Ampicillin, 100 μg/mL
  Growth temperature: 37°C
  Growth strain: DH5alpha
  Copy number: High Copy
Gene/Insert
  Gene/Insert name: SDC1 (alt name: GAGAL of syndecan-1 replaced with of GADED of SDC2)
  Species: H. sapiens (human)
  Insert size (bp): 903
  Mutation: GAGAL of syndecan-1 replaced with of GADED of SDC2; L35W and R95Q (according to numbering in Fig. 2A of associated publication); Y309 and A310 deleted
  Entrez Gene: SDC1 (a.k.a. CD138, SDC, SYND1, syndecan)
  Promoter: CMV
  Cloning method: Restriction Enzyme; 5′ cloning site HindIII (unknown if destroyed); 3′ cloning site BamHI (unknown if destroyed)
  Sequencing primers: 5′ CCATACACTTGAGTGACAATGAC; 3′ TATGTCCTTCCGAGTGAGAG
Resource information
  A portion of this plasmid was derived from a plasmid made by: pTT5 backbone used in his plasmids was obtained from Yves Durocher at National Research Council of Canada (NRC)
Terms and licenses: Academic/Nonprofit Terms; Industry Terms: Not Available to Industry
Depositor comments: Note that the last 3 amino acids of hSDC1, ‘FYA’, in the cytoplasmic region is an important PDZ domain binding site. This was not an issue in the associated JBC article, but please be aware of the difference. The truncation of hSDC1 also removed the native stop codon and a portion of the beta-globin polyA signal.
How to cite: pTT5-hSDC1-2 was a gift from Gordon Laurie (Addgene plasmid # 52378 ; http://n2t.net/addgene:52378 ; RRID:Addgene_52378)
