[The description below was written by a language model from this plasmid's Addgene catalogue record.]
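Description:
pTT5-hSDC1-2 is a mammalian expression plasmid built on the pTT5 backbone (about 4.4 kb without insert), a vector designed for transient protein production in HEK293-EBNA1 (293E) suspension cultures. In bacteria it is maintained as a high-copy plasmid under ampicillin selection. No feature table is provided, so the origins of replication and other backbone elements are not itemised. pTT-series vectors are generally understood to rely on an EBV oriP element that allows episomal maintenance in EBNA1-expressing cells, but the record itself does not confirm this.

The payload is a roughly 900 bp human syndecan-1 (SDC1, CD138) coding sequence cloned between HindIII and BamHI sites and driven by the CMV promoter. It is a domain-swap mutant in which the conserved core-protein motif GAGAL is replaced by the corresponding syndecan-2 sequence. The record is inconsistent here, giving the replacement as GADEV in the purpose statement and GADED in the insert fields. The insert also carries L35W and R95Q substitutions, numbered as in the associated publication, and lacks the last two residues, Y309 and A310. The depositor notes that this disrupts the C-terminal FYA motif, an important PDZ-domain binding site in the cytoplasmic tail. The truncation also removed the native stop codon and part of the beta-globin polyadenylation signal, which matters for work that depends on the exact C-terminus or on cytoplasmic interactions. No epitope tags or reporters are recorded.

The associated publication title indicates that the construct was used to test whether the GAGAL sequence, together with heparan and chondroitin sulfate chains, forms the hybrid binding site on heparanase-modified syndecan-1 that is recognised by the prosecretory mitogen lacritin.
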