>Addgene plasmid #52378 | pTT5-hSDC1-2 | addgene partial sequence | sequence record 82419 | CMV-F 5'-CGCAAATGGGCGGTAGGCGTG-3'
AGCAGAGCTCGTTTAGTGAACCGTCAGATCCTCACTCTCTTCCGCATCGCTGTCTGCGAGGGCCAGCTGT
TGGGCTCGCGGTTGAGGACAAACTCTTCGCGGTCTTTCCAGTACTCTTGGATCGGAAACCCGTCGGCCTC
CGAACGGTACTCCGCCACCGAGGGACCTGAGCGAGTCCGCATCGACCGGATCGGAAAACCTCTCGAGAAA
GGCGTCTAACCAGTCACAGTCGCAAGGTAGGCTGAGCACCGTGGCGGGCGGCAGCGGGTGGCGGTCGGGG
TTGTTTCTGGCGGAGGTGCTGCTGATGATGTAATTAAAGTAGGCGGTCTTGAGACGGCGGATGGTCGAGG
TGAGGTGTGGCAGGCTTGAGATCCAGCTGTTGGGGTGAGTACTCCCTCTCAAAAGCGGGCATTACTTCTG
CGCTAAGATTGTCAGTTTCCAAAAACGAGGAGGATTTGATATTCACCTGGCCCGATCTGGCCATACACTT
GAGTGACAATGACATCCACTTTGCCTTTCTCTCCACAGGTGTCCACTCCCAGGTCCAAGTTTAAACGGAT
CTCTAGCGAATTCCCTCTAGAGGGCCCGTTTCTGCTAGCAAGCTTATGAGGCGCGCGGCGCTCTGGCTCT
GGCTGTGCGCGCTGGCGCTGAGCCTGCAGCTGGCCCTGCCGCAAATTGTGGCTACTAATTTGCCCCCTGA
AGATCAAGATGGCTCTGGGGATGACTCTGACAACTTCTCCGGCTCAGGTGCAGATGAGGATCAAGATATC
ACCTGGTCACAGCAGACCCCCTCCACTTGGAAGGACACGCAGCTCCTGACGGCTATTCCCACGTCTCCAG
AACCCACCGGGCCTGGAGGCTACAGCTGCCTCCACCTCCACCCTGCCGGCTGGAGAGGGGCCCAAGGAGG
GAGAGGCTGTA
