>Addgene plasmid #52378 | pTT5-hSDC1-2 | addgene partial sequence | sequence record 129096 | rb_glob_PA_term-R 5'-CCCATATGTCCTTCCGAGTG-3'
TCCTCCTGTTTGGTGGGCTTCTGGTAGGCCCCGCCGTTGGCTTGTTTCGGCTCCTCCAAGGAGTAGCTGC
CTTCGTCCTTCTTCTTCATGCGGTACAGCATGAAACCCACCAGGCACACAGCAAAGATGAGCCCCACGAG
GCCTCCGGCAATGACCCCTCCCAGCACCTCTTTCCTGTCCAGGAGGCCCTGTGAGGCCCCCGTGGCCCCC
TGATCCACTGGGGACTGGTTCCGGCGGTCAGGCTCCACGGCCACTACAGCCGTATTCTCCCCCGAGGTTT
CAAAGGTGAAGTCCTGCTCCCCAGAGCCCTCTGCTGCTGGGAGCTGACTGGAGGCTCCATCCTCAGCAGC
CCTCTCGGTGGCAGAAGGACCTCCATCCTCTGTGTGGGGAGTGTGAAGGTCAGCTTGGCTGGGTCCTGCA
GGGGTTGAGGTCTCATGGTGGCCAGGCTGCATGTCCCTGTGGGGGTGGGAGGTGGCGGGCTCCTGGGCCG
TGGTGGCTGTGGTCGTTGAGGCCTGATGAGTGGTCGGGAGCTGTGTGGTCTCCCTGGGTCGGGGGGTGGC
CTCCTGCTCCTGGGCGGTGAGGCCAGGCTCCACTTCTGGCAGGACTACAGCCTCTCCCTCCTTGGGCCCC
TCTCCAGCCGGCAGGGTGGAGGTGGAGGCAGCTGTAGCCTCCAGGCCGGTGGGTTCTGGAGACGTGGGAA
TAGCCGTCAGGAGCTGCGTGTCCTTCCAAGTGGAGGGGGTCTGCTGTGACCAGGTGATATCTTGATCCTC
ATCTGCACCTGAGCCGGAGAAGTTGTCAGAGTCATCCCCAGAGCCATCTTGATCTTCAGGGGGCAAATTA
GTAGCCACAATTTGCGGCAGGGCCAGCTGCAGGCTCAGCGCCAGCGCGCACAGCCAGA
