>Addgene plasmid #52378 | pTT5-hSDC1-2 | addgene partial sequence | sequence record 130470 | pMT2-F 5'-TTGCCTTTCTCTCCACAGGT-3'
ACGGATCTCTAGCGAATTCCCTCTAGAGGGCCCGTTTCTGCTAGCAAGCTTATGAGGCGCGCGGCGCTCT
GGCTCTGGCTGTGCGCGCTGGCGCTGAGCCTGCAGCTGGCCCTGCCGCAAATTGTGGCTACTAATTTGCC
CCCTGAAGATCAAGATGGCTCTGGGGATGACTCTGACAACTTCTCCGGCTCAGGTGCAGATGAGGATCAA
GATATCACCTGGTCACAGCAGACCCCCTCCACTTGGAAGGACACGCAGCTCCTGACGGCTATTCCCACGT
CTCCAGAACCCACCGGCCTGGAGGCTACAGCTGCCTCCACCTCCACCCTGCCGGCTGGAGAGGGGCCCAA
GGAGGGAGAGGCTGTAGTCCTGCCAGAAGTGGAGCCTGGCCTCACCGCCCAGGAGCAGGAGGCCACCCCC
CGACCCAGGGAGACCACACAGCTCCCGACCACTCATCAGGCCTCAACGACCACAGCCACCACGGCCCAGG
AGCCCGCCACCTCCCACCCCCACAGGGACATGCAGCCTGGCCACCATGAGACCTCAACCCCTGCAGGACC
CAGCCAAGCTGACCTTCACACTCCCCACACAGAGGATGGAGGTCCTTCTGCCACCGAGAGGGCTGCTGAG
GATGGAGCCTCCAGTCAGCTCCCAGCAGCAGAGGGCTCTGGGGAGCAGGACTTCACCTTTGAAACCTCGG
GGGAGAATACGGCTGTAGTGGCCGTGGAGCCTGACCGCCGGAACCAGTCCCCAGTGGATCAGGGGGCCAC
GGGGGCCTCACAGGGCCTCCTGGACAGGAAAGAGGTGCTGGGAGGGGTCATTGCCGGAGGCCTCGTGGGG
CTCATCTTTGCTGTGTGCCTGGTGGGTTTCATGCTGTACCGCATGAAGAAGAAGGACGAAGGCAGCTACT
CCTTGGAGGAGCCGAAACAAGCCAACGGCGGGGCCTACCAGAAGCCCACCAAACAGGAGGA
