>Addgene plasmid #52378 | pTT5-hSDC1-2 | addgene partial sequence | sequence record 131893 | hSDC1-F 5'-CTGGACAGGAAAGAGGTGCT-3'
ATCTTTGCTGTGTGCCTGGTGGGTTTCATGCTGTACCGCATGAAGAAGAAGGACGAAGGCAGCTACTCCT
TGGAGGAGCCGAAACAAGCCAACGGCGGGGCCTACCAGAAGCCCACCAAACAGGAGGAATTCTGGAATTT
TTTGTGTCTCTCACTCGGAAGGACATATGGGAGGGCAAATCATTTGGTCGAGATCCCTCGGAGATCTCTA
GCTAGAGGATCGATCCCCGCCCCGGACGAACTAAACCTGACTACGACATCTCTGCCCCTTCTTCGCGGGG
CAGTGCATGTAATCCCTTCAGTTGGTTGGTACAACTTGCCAACTGAACCCTAAACGGGTAGCATATGCTT
CCCGGGTAGTAGTATATACTATCCAGACTAACCCTAATTCAATAGCATATGTTACCCAACGGGAAGCATA
TGCTATCGAATTAGGGTTAGTAAAAGGGTCCTAAGGAACAGCGATGTAGGTGGGCGGGCCAAGATAGGGG
CGCGATTGCTGCGATCTGGAGGACAAATTACACACACTTGCGCCTGAGCGCCAAGCACAGGGTTGTTGGT
CCTCATATTCACGAGGTCGCTGAGAGCACGGTGGGCTAATGTTGCCATGGGTAGCATATACTACCCAAAT
ATCTGGATAGCATATGCTATCCTAATCTATATCTGGGTAGCATAGGCTATCCTAATCTATATCTGGGTAG
CATATGCTATCCTAATCTATATCTGGGTAGTATATGCTATCCTAATTTATATCTGGGTAGCATAGGCTAT
CCTAATCTATATCTGGGTAGCATATGCTATCCTAATCTATATCTGGGTAGTATATGCTATCCTAATCTGT
ATCCGGGTAGCATATGCTATCCTAATAGAGATTAGGGTAGTATATGCTATCCTAATTTATATCTGGGTAG
CATATACTACCCAAATATCTGGATAGCATATGCTATCCTAATCTATATCTGGGTAGCATATGCTATCCTA
ATCTATATCTGGG
